Addgene plasmid #146584: pAc5.1A-DmDCP2-dsRNAres-V5His6_I
Purpose: Insect Expression of DmDCP2-dsRNAres
Depositing lab: Elisa Izaurralde. Depositing organization: Max Planck Institute for Developmental Biology. Publication: miRISC recruits decapping factors to miRNA targets to enhance their degradation. Nishihara T, Zekri L, Braun JE, Izaurralde E. Nucleic Acids Res. 2013 Oct;41(18):8692-705. doi: 10.1093/nar/gkt619. Epub 2013 Jul 17. PubMed 23863838.
Backbone
  Vector backbone: Unknown
  Vector type: Insect Expression
Growth in bacteria
  Bacterial resistance: Ampicillin, 100 μg/mL
  Growth temperature: 37°C
  Growth strain: DH5alpha
  Copy number: Low Copy
Gene/Insert
  Gene/Insert name: DmDCP2-dsRNAres
  Species: D. melanogaster (fly)
  Entrez Gene: DCP2 (a.k.a. Dmel_CG6169, BEST:LD07107, CG6169, DCp2p, Dcp2, Dmel\CG6169, LD07107, dDCP2, dDcp, dDcp2, dcp2, l(3)tb)
  Cloning method: Unknown
Terms and licenses: Academic/Nonprofit Terms; Industry Terms: Not Available to Industry
Depositor comments: Plasmids from this collection were made available to the research community and donated after the lab closed. Please note that the sequence provided by the depositing laboratory may be theoretical/predicted or based on Sanger sequencing results. There may be discrepancies between sequencing results obtained by Addgene and the depositor sequence. If an Addgene verified sequence is not available, please contact before placing your order to request that our lab fully sequence the plasmid.
How to cite: pAc5.1A-DmDCP2-dsRNAres-V5His6_I was a gift from Elisa Izaurralde (Addgene plasmid # 146584 ; http://n2t.net/addgene:146584 ; RRID:Addgene_146584)
