[The description below was written by a language model from this plasmid's Addgene catalogue record and pLannotate feature annotations shown in this document.]
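Description:
pAc5.1A-DmDCP2-dsRNAres-V5His6_I is an insect expression plasmid of 7,743 nt that drives production of the Drosophila melanogaster decapping enzyme DCP2 in fly cells. The catalogue lists the backbone as unknown, although the name and the annotated parts point to a pAc5.1-type vector. The Drosophila actin 5C (Ac5) promoter provides strong constitutive transcription, and an SV40 polyadenylation signal lies downstream of the insert, with a short flanking remnant of SV40 large T antigen sequence. In bacteria the plasmid replicates from a ColE1/pUC-type origin and is selected with ampicillin through the bla gene and its own promoter. The annotation calls the origin high-copy, whereas the catalogue records the plasmid as low copy. A fragment of a tetracycline resistance gene is also detected, but it appears to be a non-functional backbone remnant. No marker for selection in insect cells is annotated.

The insert sits between the Ac5 promoter and a C-terminal V5 epitope tag. The name also indicates a His6 tag, though this was not picked up in the feature table. The automated annotation marks only a portion of the open reading frame, by similarity to human DCP2, the cap-cleaving enzyme that removes the 7-methylguanosine cap from mRNAs and commits them to degradation. According to the record, the gene itself is the fly orthologue. The "dsRNAres" designation indicates a version made resistant to dsRNA-mediated knockdown, but the record does not describe the specific changes. Such constructs are typically used in complementation experiments, where endogenous DCP2 is depleted by RNAi and the tagged, resistant protein is re-expressed. This fits the associated study on how miRISC recruits decapping factors to miRNA targets. The deposited sequence may be theoretical or only partly verified.
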