Features (pLannotate 1.2.2; 9 found; start..end, strand, type, name):
     56..2568    +  promoter       Ac5 promoter: Drosophila melanogaster actin 5C promoter
   3255..3995    +  CDS            DCP2 (fragment): DCP2_HUMAN - Also known as NUDT20. Experimental evidence at protein level: Swiss-Prot protein existence level 1. Decapping metalloenzyme that catalyzes the cleavage of the cap structure on mRNAs (PubMed:12417715, PubMed:12218187, PubMed:12923261, PubMed:21070968, PubMed:28002401). Removes the 7- methyl guanine cap structure from mRNA molecules, yielding a 5'- phosphorylated mRNA fragment and 7m-GDP (PubMed:12486012, PubMed:12923261, PubMed:21070968, PubMed:28002401). Necessary for the degradation of mRNAs, both in normal mRNA turnover and in nonsense- mediated mRNA decay (PubMed:14527413). Pla
   5028..5069    +  CDS            V5 tag: epitope tag from simian virus 5
   5169..5303    -  polyA_signal   SV40 poly(A) signal: SV40 polyadenylation signal
   5326..5410    -  CDS            large T antigen (fragment): large T antigen from SV40 (simian virus 40)
   5411..5881    +  CDS            TcR (fragment): tetracycline efflux protein; tet; confers resistance to tetracycline
   5925..6513    -  rep_origin     ori: high-copy-number ColE1/pMB1/pBR322/pUC origin of replication
   6684..7544    -  CDS            AmpR: β-lactamase; bla; confers resistance to ampicillin, carbenicillin, and related antibiotics
   7545..7649    -  promoter       AmpR promoter: bla
>Addgene plasmid #146584 | pAc5.1A-DmDCP2-dsRNAres-V5His6_I | depositor full sequence | sequence record 289030 | Full Sequence
CTTCAAGGAATTAATTCTATATTCTAAAAACACAAATGATACTTCTAAAAAAAATCATGAATGGCATCAA
CTCTGAATCAAATCTTTGCAGATGCACCTACTTCTCATTTCCACTGTCACATCATTTTTCCAGATCTCGC
TGCCTGTTATGTGGCCCACAAACCAAGACACGTTTTATGGCCATTAAAGCTGGCTGATCGTCGCCAAACA
CCAAATACATATCAATATGTACATTCGAGAAAGAAGCGATCAAAGAAGCGTCTTCGGGCGAGTAGGAGAA
TGCGGAGGAGAAGGAGAACGAGCTGATCTAGTATCTCTCCACAATCCAATGCCAACTGACCAACTGGCCA
TATTCGGAGCAATTTGAAGCCAATTTCCATCGCCTGGCGATCGCTCCATTCTTGGCTATATGTTTTTCAC
CGTTCCCGGGGCCATTTTCAAAGACTCGTCGGTAAGATAAGATTGTGTCACTCGCTGTCTCTCTTCATTT
GTCGAAGAATGCTGAGGAATTTCGCGATGACGTCGGCGAGTATTTTGAAGAATGAGAATAATTTGTATTT
ATACGAAAATCAGTTAGTGGAATTTTCTACAAAAACATGTTATCTATAGATAATTTTGTTGCAAAATATG
TTGACTATGACAAAGATTGTATGTATATACCTTTAATGTATTCTCATTTTCTTATGTATTTATAATGGCA
ATGATGATACTGATGATATTTTAAGATGATGCCAGACCACAGGCTGATTTCTGCGTCTTTTGCCGAACGC
AGTGCATGTGCGGTTGTTGTTTTTTGGAATAGTTTCAATTTTCGGACTGTCCGCTTTGATTTCAGTTTCT
TGGCTTATTCAAAAAGCAAAGTAAAGCCAAAAAAGCGAGATGGCAATACCAAATGCGGCAAAACGGTAGT
GGAAGGAAAGGGGTGCGGGGCAGCGGAAGGAAGGGTGGGGCGGGGCGTGGCGGGGTCTGTGGCTGGGCGC
GACGTCACCGACGTTGGAGCCACTCCTTTGACCATGTGTGCGTGTGTGTATTATTCGTGTCTCGCCACTC
GCCGGTTGTTTTTTTCTTTTTATCTCGCTCTCTCTAGCGCCATCTCGTACGCATGCTCAACGCACCGCAT
GTTGCCGTGTCCTTTATGCGTCATTTTGGCTCGAAATAGGCAATTATTTAAACAAAGATTAGTCAACGAA
AACGCTAAAATAAATAAGTCTACAATATGGTTACTTATTGCCATGTGTGTGCAGCCAACGATAGCAACAA
AAGCAACAACACAGTGGCTTTCCCTCTTTCACTTTTTGTTTGCAAGCGCGTGCGAGCAAGACGGCACGAC
CGGCAAACGCAATTACGCTGACAAAGAGCAGACGAAGTTTTGGCCGAAAAACATCAAGGCGCCTGATACG
AATGCATTTGCAATAACAATTGCGATATTTAATATTGTTTATGAAGCTGTTTGACTTCAAAACACACAAA
AAAAAAAATAAAACAAATTATTTGAAAGAGAATTAGGAATCGGACAGCTTATCGTTACGGGCTAACAGCA
CACCGAGACGAAATAGCTTACCTGACGTCACAGCCTCTGGAAGAACTGCCGCCAAGCAGAGAGAGAGAGA
AAAAGAGGGAGAGCAGCTTAGACCGCATGTGCTTGTGTGTGAGGCGTCTCTCTCTTCGTCTCCTGTTTGC
GCAAACGCATAGACTGCACTGAGAAAATCGATTACCTATTTTTTATGAATGAATATTTGCACTATTACTA
TTCAAAACTATTAAGATAGCAATCACATTCAATAGCCAAATACTATACCACCTGAGCGATGCAACGAAAT
GATCAATTTGAGCAAAAATGCTGCATATTTAGGACGGCATCATTATAGAAATGCTTCTTGCTGTGTACTT
TTCTCTCGTCTGGCAGCTGTTTCGCCGTTATTGTTAAAACCGGCTTAAGTTAGGTGTGTTTTCTACGACT
AGTGATGCCCCTACTAGAAGATGTGTGTTGCACAAATGTCCCTGAATAACCAATTTGAAGTGCAGATAGC
AGTAAACGTAAGCTAATATGAATATTATTTAACTGTAATGTTTTAATATCGCTGGACATTACTAATAAAC
CCACTATAAACACATGTACATATGTATGTTTTGGCATACAATGAGTAGTTGGGGAAAAAATGTGTAAAAG
CACCGTGACCATCACAGCATAAAGATAACCAGCTGAAGTATCGAATATGAGTAACCCCCAAATTGAATCA
CATGCCGCAACTGATAGGACCCATGGAAGTACACTCTTCATGGCGATATACAAGACACACACAAGCACGA
ACACCCAGTTGCGGAGGAAATTCTCCGTAAATGAAAACCCAATCGGCGAACAATTCATACCCATATATGG
TAAAAGTTTTGAACGCGACTTGAGAGCGGAGAGCATTGCGGCTGATAAGGTTTTAGCGCTAAGCGGGCTT
TATAAAACGGGCTGCGGGACCAGTTTTCATATCACTACCGTTTGAGTTCTTGTGCTGTGTGGATACTCCT
CCCGACACAAAGCCGCTCCATCAGCCAGCAGTCGTCTAATCCAGAGACCCCGGATCGGGGTACCTACTAG
TCCAGTGTGGTGGAATTCTGCAGATAAGTGATATCCCAACATGGAGATTGCCTTGTTGATTAACAATGCT
GTGGCCGTGGTGACCGCTTCGGCTAGTGCTGCTGTGTCGGCTAGTGCCTCCGTGGGATCCTCCTCCAAAG
ACGACAATGTGAATAACCTCGCCCTGCTGGCCAGCTTGACCCTACAGAAGGTCCTGAACATTAATAACAA
TAACAATCAACATTCCAAAAATAATAATCATTCCGATAACTCCAACTCCAAGCAGCATGAACAGCAGAAG
CAACAACAACAGCCCCAGCGCCGCAATCTGGATATCAAGTCCGAATACGACGTTTTGAATCAGCTGTTGA
AGACCGGCGCCGTGTTTACGGCTACCCCGACCGCCCCCATCGCTATTGAGCGCCGCAAACAAACCCAACA
ACAACAGCGCCCCTACGCCCAGCAAGCCCACCAGCAACAACAACAAAAACAGCGTCTGAATTCGAGCATT
TCCAGCACGCATTCCAGCACCAGCACCAATAGCAGCTATGGATCCTCGTCGAGCGAAGACGCAGCTGGAA
CTTCGGCTCCCACTGGTGCTGGAGAGGTGGTTACTTCCGCTGCTCTAACTCCCCGAGCTTCCACAACAAA
AGCTAGCTCCAACAAGCTGCCCGAAAAGAGCAAGATCCCCAGCGACATTCTGGACGACTTGGCTTCCCGC
TTCATTATTAACGTGCCCGATATGGAACTGAATAACCTCATACGTATGTGTTTCCAAATCGAACTGGCCC
ATTGGTTCTATTTGGATTTCTTTTGTGCCCCCGAATCTGGCGAGGATGGCGAGACCCCGAAGTGCGTGCA
ACGAAAGCTGCCATCGGTGGGCATCAAGCAGTTTGCCATGCAGTTGTTCCAACACATTCCCTTCCTGAAC
AAACATTTTGGCACCGTGGATCAAATCCTGGACGAGTGGAAGAACTACAAGCTATCGGTGCCCACTTATG
GCGCTATTCTGGTGTCCGAGGATCACAATCACTGCTTGCTAGTGCAGTCCTACTTCGCGCGCAACTCCTG
GGGATTTCCCAAGGGCAAGATCAATGAGAACGAAGACCCAGCCCATTGTGCAACGAGAGAGGTTTATGAG
GAGACCGGGTTCGATATCACGGACCTAATCGATGCCAACGACTACATCGAGGCGTTCATCAACTACCAGT
ACACGCGGCTGTACGTGGTGCGAAACATACCGATGGACACGCAGTTCGCGCCCCGCACTCGCAACGAGAT
CAAGTGCTGCGACTGGTTCCGTATCGATGCGCTGCCGGTGAACAAGAACGATGCCATATCAAAGGCCAAG
TTGGGCAAGACCTCCAACTCCTTCTTCATGATTATGCCGTTTGTGAAGCGCCTGAAGAAGTGGGTGAACG
ATCGGAAGGCTGGAATCGAGCCGCGTCGCCGCAAATTCTCTGGTCAGCAATCGCCAAAAGCGGCCTCGCC
CACCAATATGAACGGAAATTGCAAGAAGGACGTCACAGGAGTGCGAAATGAATCGCAACGACAGAGGCAC
AAGTCCATGGGCGACTTGGATGGCGTCAAATTGAATAATCTCAATGGCAAGGGGACCGTTGGAACGGGAG
CGGGATCGGCAGCTTCCGCCTCCGCCACCGCTGCCATCAACTCGATGAACATATGCAATAGCAATGGGAA
ACGCAATAAGCAAAATGCGGCTGCGGGCAGCAATCAGGCAACGCCAACTACAATAGCAACGCCAATGACG
TCAAATGGCGCCGTCGTAGGAGGTACTGTATCCTCGAAGCGTCAACTGTTCCATAGCCAAAGTCAGGACG
ATGCGCAGCAATCGGCAAGCAATGAGAAGATTGTCAGCTCCTTCGATTTAATACGCAAGGAGAAGCAGCA
ACAACTTAAGGCAGCTAAGGCGCAAAAGCAGCAGCAACAACAGCAGCAACGATCGCGCACCAAGTCGCAG
AGTGATAAGCAGTACAATCCACAGCAGCCAGTCAAAATCCTGGGACAACAGCAGCCCACAACGGGCATGG
ATTTGATAGCCATGCTATCGGCAGCGGCGGCAGCTCAAAAGACACCAAACAACGAGCAGCAAACACAAGA
GAAGCAGCAGCAGCAACAACGACCACGACCTGCTTCAGTGTCGCTTAACCTTGGAGCAGGCAGTGCCACA
GGAGCAACAACATCAGCTCCGGATGCCCAGTACATGCACAGGCTGCAGCGCATGGCATCGGGCACAAATT
TGAGGATTCTGAAGCGGGCACAGTCGCAGCAGCCGCAGCAGCACCATCAGCAACAGTTGCAACTAGAACA
GCAACAACAGCAGCAGCAGCAGCTGGGAATCGACTTTACGCCAAATTTGAATTCGTGGACGAATTTCTCC
TTTACCAAGAACTTCATAGCAAATGTGTTTTGCCTCGAGTCTAGAGGGCCCTTCGAAGGTAAGCCTATCC
CTAACCCTCTCCTCGGTCTCGATTCTACGCGTACCGGTCATCATCACCATCACCATTGAGTTTAAACCCG
CTGATCAGCCTCGACTGTGCCTTCTAAGGCCTGAGCTCGCTGATCAGCCTCGATCGAGGATCCAGACATG
ATAAGATACATTGATGAGTTTGGACAAACCACAACTAGAATGCAGTGAAAAAAATGCTTTATTTGTGAAA
TTTGTGATGCTATTGCTTTATTTGTAACCATTATAAGCTGCAATAAACAAGTTAACAACAACAATTGCAT
TCATTTTATGTTTCAGGTTCAGGGGGAGGTGTGGGAGGTTTTTTAAAGCAAGTAAAACCTCTACAAATGT
GGTATGGCTGATTATGATCAGTCGACCGATGCCCTTGAGAGCCTTCAACCCAGTCAGCTCCTTCCGGTGG
GCGCGGGGCATGACTATCGTCGCCGCACTTATGACTGTCTTCTTTATCATGCAACTCGTAGGACAGGTGC
CGGCAGCGCTCTGGGTCATTTTCGGCGAGGACCGCTTTCGCTGGAGCGCGACGATGATCGGCCTGTCGCT
TGCGGTATTCGGAATCTTGCACGCCCTCGCTCAAGCCTTCGTCACTGGTCCCGCCACCAAACGTTTCGGC
GAGAAGCAGGCCATTATCGCCGGCATGGCGGCCGACGCGCTGGGCTACGTCTTGCTGGCGTTCGCGACGC
GAGGCTGGATGGCCTTCCCCATTATGATTCTTCTCGCTTCCGGCGGCATCGGGATGCCCGCGTTGCAGGC
CATGCTGTCCAGGCAGGTAGATGACGACCATCAGGGACAGCTTCAAGGATCGCTCGCGGCTCTTACCAGC
CAGCAAAAGGCCAGGAACCGTAAAAAGGCCGCGTTGCTGGCGTTTTTCCATAGGCTCCGCCCCCCTGACG
AGCATCACAAAAATCGACGCTCAAGTCAGAGGTGGCGAAACCCGACAGGACTATAAAGATACCAGGCGTT
TCCCCCTGGAAGCTCCCTCGTGCGCTCTCCTGTTCCGACCCTGCCGCTTACCGGATACCTGTCCGCCTTT
CTCCCTTCGGGAAGCGTGGCGCTTTCTCAATGCTCACGCTGTAGGTATCTCAGTTCGGTGTAGGTCGTTC
GCTCCAAGCTGGGCTGTGTGCACGAACCCCCCGTTCAGCCCGACCGCTGCGCCTTATCCGGTAACTATCG
TCTTGAGTCCAACCCGGTAAGACACGACTTATCGCCACTGGCAGCAGCCACTGGTAACAGGATTAGCAGA
GCGAGGTATGTAGGCGGTGCTACAGAGTTCTTGAAGTGGTGGCCTAACTACGGCTACACTAGAAGGACAG
TATTTGGTATCTGCGCTCTGCTGAAGCCAGTTACCTTCGGAAAAAGAGTTGGTAGCTCTTGATCCGGCAA
ACAAACCACCGCTGGTAGCGGTGGTTTTTTTGTTTGCAAGCAGCAGATTACGCGCAGAAAAAAAGGATCT
CAAGAAGATCCTTTGATCTTTTCTACGGGGTCTGACGCTCAGTGGAACGAAAACTCACGTTAAGGGATTT
TGGTCATGAGATTATCAAAAAGGATCTTCACCTAGATCCTTTTAAATTAAAAATGAAGTTTTAAATCAAT
CTAAAGTATATATGAGTAAACTTGGTCTGACAGTTACCAATGCTTAATCAGTGAGGCACCTATCTCAGCG
ATCTGTCTATTTCGTTCATCCATAGTTGCCTGACTCCCCGTCGTGTAGATAACTACGATACGGGAGGGCT
TACCATCTGGCCCCAGTGCTGCAATGATACCGCGAGACCCACGCTCACCGGCTCCAGATTTATCAGCAAT
AAACCAGCCAGCCGGAAGGGCCGAGCGCAGAAGTGGTCCTGCAACTTTATCCGCCTCCATCCAGTCTATT
AATTGTTGCCGGGAAGCTAGAGTAAGTAGTTCGCCAGTTAATAGTTTGCGCAACGTTGTTGCCATTGCTG
CAGGCATCGTGGTGTCACGCTCGTCGTTTGGTATGGCTTCATTCAGCTCCGGTTCCCAACGATCAAGGCG
AGTTACATGATCCCCCATGTTGTGCAAAAAAGCGGTTAGCTCCTTCGGTCCTCCGATCGTTGTCAGAAGT
AAGTTGGCCGCAGTGTTATCACTCATGGTTATGGCAGCACTGCATAATTCTCTTACTGTCATGCCATCCG
TAAGATGCTTTTCTGTGACTGGTGAGTACTCAACCAAGTCATTCTGAGAATAGTGTATGCGGCGACCGAG
TTGCTCTTGCCCGGCGTCAACACGGGATAATACCGCGCCACATAGCAGAACTTTAAAAGTGCTCATCATT
GGAAAACGTTCTTCGGGGCGAAAACTCTCAAGGATCTTACCGCTGTTGAGATCCAGTTCGATGTAACCCA
CTCGTGCACCCAACTGATCTTCAGCATCTTTTACTTTCACCAGCGTTTCTGGGTGAGCAAAAACAGGAAG
GCAAAATGCCGCAAAAAAGGGAATAAGGGCGACACGGAAATGTTGAATACTCATACTCTTCCTTTTTCAA
TATTATTGAAGCATTTATCAGGGTTATTGTCTCATGAGCGGATACATATTTGAATGTATTTAGAAAAATA
AACAAATAGGGGTTCCGCGCACATTTCCCCGAAAAGTGCCACCTGACGTCTAAGAAACCATTATTATCAT
GACATTAACCTATAAAAATAGGCGTATCACGAGGCCCTTTCGT
